>Addgene plasmid #236714 | pAAVLINK-EF1alpha-5' CDC42BPB | addgene full sequence | sequence record 479512 | Addgene NGS Result
CCTGCAGGCAGCTGCGCGCTCGCTCGCTCACTGAGGCCGCCCGGGCGTCGGGCGACCTTTGGTCGCCCGG
CCTCAGTGAGCGAGCGAGCGCGCAGAGAGGGAGTGGCCAACTCCATCACTAGGGGTTCCTGCGGCCGCAC
GCGTGTCGACTCTAGAGGATCTGCGATCGCTCCGGTGCCCGTCAGTGGGCAGAGCGCACATCGCCCACAG
TCCCCGAGAAGTTGGGGGGAGGGGTCGGCAATTGAACGGGTGCCTAGAGAAGGTGGCGCGGGGTAAACTG
GGAAAGTGATGTCGTGTACTGGCTCCGCCTTTTTCCCGAGGGTGGGGGAGAACCGTATATAAGTGCAGTA
GTCGCCGTGAACGTTCTTTTTCGCAACGGGTTTGCCGCCAGAACACAGCTGAAGCTTCGAGGGGCTCGCA
TCTCTCCTTCACGCGCCCGCCGCCCTACCTGAGGCCGCCATCCACGCCGGTTGAGTCGCGTTCTGCCGCC
TCCCGCCTGTGGTGCCTCCTGAACTGCGTCCGCCGTCTAGGTAAGTTTAAAGCTCAGGTCGAGACCGGGC
CTTTGTCCGGCGCTCCCTTGGAGCCTACCTAGACTCAGCCGGCTCTCCACGCTTTGCCTGACCCTGCTTG
CTCAACTCTACGTCTTTGTTTCGTTTTCTGTTCTGCGCCGTTACAGATCCAAGCTGTGACCGGCGCCTAC
CGTACGGCCACCATGTACCCTTATGACGTACCTGACTATGCTGGATCTTCGGCCAAGGTGCGGCTCAAGA
AGCTGGAGCAGCTGCTCCTGGACGGGCCCTGGCGCAACGAGAGCGCCCTGAGCGTGGAAACGCTGCTCGA
CGTGCTCGTCTGCCTGTACACCGAGTGCAGCCACTCGGCCCTGCGCCGCGACAAGTACGTGGCCGAGTTC
CTCGAGTGGGCTAAACCATTTACACAGCTGGTGAAAGAAATGCAGCTTCATCGAGAAGACTTTGAAATAA
TTAAAGTAATTGGAAGAGGTGCTTTTGGTGAGGTTGCTGTTGTCAAAATGAAGAATACTGAACGAATTTA
TGCAATGAAAATCCTCAACAAGTGGGAGATGCTGAAAAGAGCAGAGACCGCGTGCTTCCGAGAGGAGCGC
GATGTGCTGGTGAACGGCGACTGCCAGTGGATCACCGCGCTGCACTACGCCTTTCAGGACGAGAACCACC
TGTACTTAGTCATGGATTACTATGTGGGTGGTGATTTACTGACCCTGCTCAGCAAATTTGAAGACAAGCT
TCCGGAAGATATGGCGAGGTTCTACATTGGTGAAATGGTGCTGGCCATTGACTCCATCCATCAGCTTCAT
TACGTGCACAGAGACATTAAACCTGACAATGTCCTTTTGGACGTGAATGGTCATATCCGCCTGGCTGACT
TTGGATCATGTTTGAAGATGAATGATGATGGCACTGTGCAGTCCTCCGTGGCCGTGGGCACACCTGACTA
CATCTCGCCGGAGATCCTGCAGGCGATGGAGGACGGCATGGGCAAATACGGGCCTGAGTGTGACTGGTGG
TCTCTGGGTGTCTGCATGTATGAGATGCTCTATGGAGAAACGCCGTTTTATGCGGAGTCACTCGTGGAGA
CCTATGGGAAGATCATGAACCATGAAGAGCGATTCCAGTTCCCATCCCATGTCACGGATGTATCTGAAGA
AGCGAAGGACCTCATCCAGAGACTGATCTGCAGTAGAGAACGCCGGCTGGGGCAGAATGGAATAGAGGAT
TTCAAAAAGCATGCGTTTTTTGAAGGTCTAAATTGGGAAAATATACGAAACCTAGAAGCACCTTATATTC
CTGATGTGAGCAGTCCCTCTGACACATCCAACTTCGACGTGGATGACGACGTGCTGAGAAACACGGAAAT
ATTACCTCCTGGTTCTCACACAGGCTTTTCTGGATTACATTTGCCATTCATTGGTTTTACATTCACAACG
GAAAGCTGTTTTTCTGATCGAGGCTCTCTGAAGAGCATAATGCAGTCCAACACATTAACCAAAGATGAGG
ATGTGCAGCGGGACCTGGAGCACAGCCTGCAGATGGAAGCTTACGAGAGGAGGATTCGGAGGCTGGAACA
GGAGAAGCTGGAGCTGAGCAGGAAGCTGCAAGAGTCCACCCAGACCGTGCAGTCCCTCCACGGCTCATCT
CGGGCCCTCAGCAATTCAAACCGAGATAAAGAAATCAAAAAGCTAAATGAAGAAATCGAACGCTTGAAGA
ATAAAATAGCAGATTCAAACAGGCTGGAGCGACAGCTTGAGGACACAGTGGCGCTTCGCCAAGAGCGTGA
GGACTCCACGCAGCGGCTGCGGGGGCTGGAGAAGCAGCACCGCGTGGTCCGGCAGGAGAAGGAGGAGCTG
CACAAGCAACTGGTTGAAGCCTCAGAGCGGTTGAAATCCCAGGCCAAGGAACTCAAAGATGCCCATCAGC
AGCGAAAGCTGGCCCTGCAGGAGTTCTCGGAGCTGAACGAGCGCATGGCAGAGCTCCGTGCCCAGAAGCA
GAAGGTGTCCCGGCAGCTGCGAGACAAGGAGGAGGAGATGGAGGTGGCCACGCAGAAGGTGGACGCCATG
CGGCAGGAAATGCGGAGAGCTGAGAAGCTCAGGAAAGAGCTGGAAGCTCAGCTTGATGATGCTGTTGCTG
AGGCCTCCAAGGAGCGCAAGCTTCGTGAGCACAGCGAGAACTTCTGCAAGCAAATGGAAAGCGAGCTGGA
GGCCCTCAAGGTGAAGCAAGGAGGCCGGGGAGCGGGTGCCACCTTAGAGCACCAGCAAGAGATTTCCAAA
ATCAAATCCGAGCTGGAGAAGAAAGTCTTATTTTATGAAGAGGAATTGGTCAGACGTGAGGCCTCCCATG
TGCTAGAAGTGAAAAATGTGAAGAAGGAGGTGCATGATTCAGAAAGCCACCAGCTGGCCCTGCAGAAAGA
AATCTTGATGTTAAAAGATAAGTTAGAAAAGTCAAAGCGAGAACGGCATAACGAGATGGAGGAGGCAGTA
GGTACAATAAAAGATAAATACGAACGAGAAAGAGCGATGCTGTTTGATGAAAACAAGAAGCTAACTGCTG
AAAATGAAAAGCTCTGTTCCTTTGTGGATAAACTCACAGCTCAAAATAGACAGCTGGAGGATGAGCTGCA
GGATCTGGCAGCCAAGAAGGAGTCAGTGGCCCACTGGGAAGCTCAGATTGCGGAAATCATTCAGTGGGTC
AGTGACGAGAAAGATGCCCGGGGTTACCTTCAAGCTCTTGCTTCCAAGATGACCGAAGAGCTCGAGGCTT
TGAGGAGTTCTAGTCTGGGGTCAAGAACACTGGACCCGCTGTGGAAGGTGCGCCGCAGCCAGAAGCTGGA
CATGTCCGCGCGGCTGGAGCTGCAGTCGGCCCTGGAGGCGGAGATCCGGGCCAAGCAGCTTGTCCAGGAG
GAGCTCAGGAAGGTCAAGGACGCCAACCTCACCTTGGAAAGCAAACTAAAGGATTCCGAAGCCAAAAACA
GAGAATTATTAGAAGAAATGGAAATTTTGAAGAAAAAGATGGAAGAAAAATTCAGAGCAGATACTGGGCT
CAAACTTCCAGATTTTCAGGATTCCATTTTTGAGTATTTCAACACTGCTCCTCTTGCACATGACCTGACA
TTTAGAACCAGCTCAGCTAGTGAGCAAGAAACACAAGCTCCGAAGCCAGAAGCGTCCCCGTCGATGTCTG
TGGCTGCATCAGAGCAGCAGGAGCCAAAAGCTCACCAGTTCAGCATCAAGTCCTTCTCCAGCCCTACTCA
GTGCAGCCACTGCACCTCCCTGATGGTTGGGCTGATCCGGCAGGGCTACGCCTGCGAGGTGTGTTCCTTT
GCTTGCCACGTGTCCTGCAAAGACGGTGCCCCCCAGGTGTGCCCAATACCTCCCGAGCAGTCCAAGAGGC
CTCTGGGCGTGGACGTGCAGCGAGGCATCGGAACAGCCTACAAAGGCCATGTCAAGGTCCCAAAGCCCAC
GGGGGTGAAGAAGGGATGGCAGCGCGCATATGCAGTCGTCTGTGACTGCAAGCTCTTCCTGTATGATCTG
CCTGAAGGAAAATCCACCCAGCCTGGTGTCATTGCGAGCCAAGTCTTGGATCTCAGAGATGACGAGTTTT
CCGTGAGCTCAGTCCTGGCCTCAGATGTCATTCATGCTACACGCCGAGATATTCCATGTATATTCAGGGT
GACGGCCTCTCTCTTAGGTGCACCTTCTAAGACCAGCTCGCTGCTCATTCTGACAGAAAATGAGAATGAA
AAGAGGAAGTGGGTTGGGATTCTAGAAGGACTCCAGTCCATCCTTCATAAAAACCGGCTGAGGAATCAGG
TAAGTATCAAGGTTACAAGACAGGTTTAAGGAGACCAATAAGCTATTATTCGTATAGGATACTTTATACG
AAGTTATTAAGTTATGGAGACCGGTGTGGCACGTGCGGACCGAGCGGCCGCAGGAACCCCTAGTGATGGA
GTTGGCCACTCCCTCTCTGCGCGCTCGCTCGCTCACTGAGGCCGGGCGACCAAAGGTCGCCCGACGCCCG
GGCTTTGCCCGGGCGGCCTCAGTGAGCGAGCGAGCGCGCAGCTGCCTGCAGGGGCGCCTGATGCGGTATT
TTCTCCTTACGCATCTGTGCGGTATTTCACACCGCATA
[95 nt withheld, positions 4659-4753]
T
[46 nt withheld, positions 4755-4800]
C
[141 nt withheld, positions 4802-4942]
CCTTTGACGTTGGAGTCCACGTTCTTT
[37 nt withheld, positions 4970-5006]
ACTCTATCTCGGGCTATTCTTTTGATTTATAAGGGATTTTGCCGATTTCGGTCTATTGGTTAAAAAATGA
GCTGATTTAACAAAAATTTAACGCGAATTTTAACAAAATATTAACGTTTACAATTTTATGGTGCACTCTC
AGTACAATCTGCTCTGATGCCGCATAGTTAAGCCAGCCCCGACACCCGCCAACACCCGCTGACGCGCCCT
GACGGGCTTGTCTGCTCCCGGCATCCGCTTACAGACAAGCTGTGACCGTCTCCGGGAGCTGCATGTGTCA
GAGGTTTTCACCGTCATCACCGAAACGCGCGAGACGAAAGGGCCTCGTGATACGCCTATTTTTATAGGTT
AATGTCATGATAATAATGGTTTCTTAGACGTCAGGTGGCACTTTTCGGGGAAATGTGCGCGGAACCCCTA
TTTGTTTATTTTTCTAAATACATTCAAATATGTATCCGCTCATGAGACAATAACCCTGATAAATGCTTCA
ATAATATTGAAAAAGGAAGAGTATGAGTATTCAACATTTCCGTGTCGCCCTTATTCCCTTTTTTGCGGCA
TTTTGCCTTCCTGTTTTTGCTCACCCAGAAACGCTGGTGAAAGTAAAAGATGCTGAAGATCAGTTGGGTG
CACGAGTGGGTTACATCGAACTGGATCTCAACAGCGGTAAGATCCTTGAGAGTTTTCGCCCCGAAGAACG
TTTTCCAATGATGAGCACTTTTAAAGTTCTGCTATGTGGCGCGGTATTATCCCGTATTGACGCCGGGCAA
GAGCAACTCGGTCGCCGCATACACTATTCTCAGAATGACTTGGTTGAGTACTCACCAGTCACAGAAAAGC
ATCTTACGGATGGCATGACAGTAAGAGAATTATGCAGTGCTGCCATAACCATGAGTGATAACACTGCGGC
CAACTTACTTCTGACAACGATCGGAGGACCGAAGGAGCTAACCGCTTTTTTGCACAACATGGGGGATCAT
GTAACTCGCCTTGATCGTTGGGAACCGGAGCTGAATGAAGCCATACCAAACGACGAGCGTGACACCACGA
TGCCTGTAGCAATGGCAACAACGTTGCGCAAACTATTAACTGGCGAACTACTTACTCTAGCTTCCCGGCA
ACAATTAATAGACTGGATGGAGGCGGATAAAGTTGCAGGACCACTTCTGCGCTCGGCCCTTCCGGCTGGC
TGGTTTATTGCTGATAAATCTGGAGCCGGTGAGCGTGGGTCTCGCGGTATCATTGCAGCACTGGGGCCAG
ATGGTAAGCCCTCCCGTATCGTAGTTATCTACACGACGGGGAGTCAGGCAACTATGGATGAACGAAATAG
ACAGATCGCTGAGATAGGTGCCTCACTGATTAAGCATTGGTAACTGTCAGACCAAGTTTACTCATATATA
CTTTAGATTGATTTAAAACTTCATTTTTAATTTAAAAGGATCTAGGTGAAGATCCTTTTTGATAATCTCA
TGACCAAAATCCCTTAACGTGAGTTTTCGTTCCACTGAGCGTCAGACCCCGTAGAAAAGATCAAAGGATC
TTCTTGAGATCCTTTTTTTCTGCGCGTAATCTGCTGCTTGCAAACAAAAAAACCACCGCTACCAGCGGTG
GTTTGTTTGCCGGATCAAGAGCTACCAACTCTTTTTCCGAAGGTAACTGGCTTCAGCAGAGCGCAGATAC
CAAATACTGTTCTTCTAGTGTAGCCGTAGTTAGGCCACCACTTCAAGAACTCTGTAGCACCGCCTACATA
CCTCGCTCTGCTAATCCTGTTACCAGTGGCTGCTGCCAGTGGCGATAAGTCGTGTCTTACCGGGTTGGAC
TCAAGACGATAGTTACCGGATAAGGCGCAGCGGTCGGGCTGAACGGGGGGTTCGTGCACACAGCCCAGCT
TGGAGCGAACGACCTACACCGAACTGAGATACCTACAGCGTGAGCTATGAGAAAGCGCCACGCTTCCCGA
AGGGAGAAAGGCGGACAGGTATCCGGTAAGCGGCAGGGTCGGAACAGGAGAGCGCACGAGGGAGCTTCCA
GGGGGAAACGCCTGGTATCTTTATAGTCCTGTCGGGTTTCGCCACCTCTGACTTGAGCGTCGATTTTTGT
GATGCTCGTCAGGGGGGCGGAGCCTATGGAAAAACGCCAGCAACGCGGCCTTTTTACGGTTCCTGGCCTT
TTGCTGGCCTTTTGCTCACATGT
Features (pLannotate 1.2.2; 16 found; start..end, strand, type, name):
     12..39      +  repeat_region  AAV2 ITR (fragment): inverted terminal repeat of adeno-associated virus serotype 2 inverted
     68..95      +  repeat_region  AAV2 ITR (fragment): inverted terminal repeat of adeno-associated virus serotype 2 inverted
    145..161     -  misc_feature   MCS (fragment): pUC18/19 multiple cloning site
    187..398     +  promoter       EF-1α core promoter: core promoter for human elongation factor EF-1α
    411..679     +  LTR            5' LTR (truncated): truncated 5' long terminal repeat (LTR) from human T-cell leukemia virus (HTLV) type 1
    749..4342    +  CDS            CDC42BPB (fragment): MRCKB_HUMAN - Also known as KIAA1124 From Homo sapiens (Human).
   4340..4380    +  intron         chimeric intron (fragment): chimera between introns from human β-globin and immunoglobulin heavy chain genes
   4389..4417    +  protein_bind   lox2272 (fragment): Cre-mediated recombination occurs in the 8-bp core sequence (GGATACTT). lox2272 sites are compatible with each other, but incompatible with loxP or loxN sites (Lee and Saito, 1988). Cre recombinase
   4462..4602    +  repeat_region  AAV2 ITR: inverted terminal repeat of adeno-associated virus serotype 2 inverted
   4607..4658    -  misc_feature   bom (fragment): basis of mobility region from pBR322
   4677..5132    +  rep_origin     f1 ori (sequence partly withheld): f1 bacteriophage origin of replication; arrow indicates direction of (+) strand synthesis
   5133..5182    -  misc_feature   bom (fragment): basis of mobility region from pBR322
   5284..5319    -  CDS            rop (fragment): Rop protein, which maintains plasmids at low copy number; rop
   5414..5518    +  promoter       AmpR promoter: bla
   5519..6379    +  CDS            AmpR: β-lactamase; bla; confers resistance to ampicillin, carbenicillin, and related antibiotics
   6550..7138    +  rep_origin     ori: high-copy-number ColE1/pMB1/pBR322/pUC origin of replication
