[The description below was written by a language model from this plasmid's Addgene catalogue record and pLannotate feature annotations shown in this document.]
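Description:
pAAVLINK-EF1alpha-5' CDC42BPB is an adeno-associated virus transfer plasmid built on the pAAV-hSyn-EGFP backbone. It serves as the 5' half of a two-vector AAVLINK set for delivering human CDC42BPB (also known as MRCKB), whose coding sequence is too long to fit comfortably with its regulatory elements in a single AAV genome. The 7.2 kb plasmid is propagated in bacteria at high copy through a ColE1/pUC-type origin and selected with ampicillin via the β-lactamase gene. An f1 phage origin is also present. The deposit lists a recombination-deficient growth strain, which fits the presence of AAV2 inverted terminal repeats. One ITR is annotated in full, while the other appears only as short fragments in the sequencing result.

Between the ITRs, expression is driven by the EF-1α core promoter followed by a truncated HTLV-1 5' LTR segment, a composite arrangement commonly used for compact, strong, ubiquitous mammalian expression. This drives an annotated CDC42BPB fragment of about 3.6 kb representing the N-terminal portion of the protein. The catalogue entry records an N-terminal HA tag, although the tag is not separately annotated in the feature table. The coding fragment ends at a short piece of the chimeric β-globin/immunoglobulin intron, presumably providing a splice donor, and this is followed by a lox2272 site annotated as a fragment. No polyadenylation signal is annotated.

This layout suggests that Cre-mediated recombination at the lox site joins this genome to a matching 3' vector carrying the rest of the gene, with the lox scar lying within an intron that is spliced out to restore the full-length transcript. The record does not describe the partner vector or the Cre source, and it refers to the associated publication for these.
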