Addgene plasmid #236714: pAAVLINK-EF1alpha-5' CDC42BPB
Purpose: 5' AAVLINK plasmid for CDC42BPB expression
Depositing lab: Zhonghua Lu. Depositing organization: Shenzhen Institute of Advanced Technology (SIAT), Chinese Academy of Sciences. Publication: AAVLINK: A potent DNA-recombination method for large cargo delivery in gene therapy. Lin J, Lin Y, Liu N, Cao W, Zhang J, Wen S, Zhang Y, Liao W, Hong Z, Lin Y, Liu Q, Liu H, Li Q, Chen B, Li M, Luo Z, Yang L, Yang Y, Zheng SH, Wang Y, Chu H, Hu Y, Qin Y, Luo BX, Tian S, Chen Y, Yan T, Yang L, Wang H, Liu T, Jiang Y, Lu Z. Cell. 2026 Feb 5;189(3):969-986.e17. doi: 10.1016/j.cell.2025.12.039. Epub 2026 Jan 27. PubMed 41605211.
Backbone
  Vector backbone: pAAV-hSyn-EGFP
  Backbone manufacturer: Addgene
  Vector type: AAV
Growth in bacteria
  Bacterial resistance: Ampicillin, 100 μg/mL
  Growth temperature: 37°C
  Growth strain: NEB Stable
  Copy number: High Copy
Gene/Insert
  Gene/Insert name: CDC42BPB
  Species: H. sapiens (human)
  Entrez Gene: CDC42BPB (a.k.a. MRCKB)
  Promoter: EF1alpha
  Tag / fusion protein: HA (N terminal on insert)
  Cloning method: Restriction Enzyme; 5′ cloning site unknown (unknown if destroyed)
Terms and licenses: Academic/Nonprofit Terms; Industry Terms: Not Available to Industry
Depositor comments: See publication for corresponding AAV Link vectors.
How to cite: pAAVLINK-EF1alpha-5' CDC42BPB was a gift from Zhonghua Lu (Addgene plasmid # 236714 ; http://n2t.net/addgene:236714 ; RRID:Addgene_236714)
